Addgene plasmid #27115: pCS2 Flag Smad3 S208A
Depositing lab: Joan Massague. Depositing organization: Memorial Sloan-Kettering Cancer Center. Publication: Ubiquitin ligase Nedd4L targets activated Smad2/3 to limit TGF-beta signaling. Gao S, Alarcon C, Sapkota G, Rahman S, Chen PY, Goerner N, Macias MJ, Erdjument-Bromage H, Tempst P, Massague J. Mol Cell. 2009 Nov 13. 36(3):457-68. 10.1016/j.molcel.2009.09.043 PubMed 19917253.
Backbone
  Vector backbone: pCS2
  Backbone size w/o insert (bp): 4000
  Vector type: xenopus/mammalian/avian/zebrafish
Growth in bacteria
  Bacterial resistance: Ampicillin, 100 μg/mL
  Growth temperature: 37°C
  Growth strain: DH5alpha
  Copy number: High Copy
Gene/Insert
  Gene/Insert name: Smad3
  Species: H. sapiens (human)
  Insert size (bp): 1300
  Mutation: S208A
  Entrez Gene: SMAD3 (a.k.a. HSPC193, HsT17436, JV15-2, LDS1C, LDS3, MADH3, hMAD-3, hSMAD3, mad3)
  Tag / fusion protein: Flag (N terminal on insert)
  Cloning method: Restriction Enzyme
  Sequencing primers: 5′ lac_promoter; 3′ SP6
Terms and licenses: Academic/Nonprofit Terms; Industry Terms: Not Available to Industry
How to cite: pCS2 Flag Smad3 S208A was a gift from Joan Massague (Addgene plasmid # 27115 ; http://n2t.net/addgene:27115 ; RRID:Addgene_27115)
