[The description below was written by a language model from this plasmid's Addgene catalogue record.]
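Description:
pCS2 Flag Smad3 S208A is an expression plasmid built on the pCS2 backbone (about 4 kb without insert), a multipurpose vector listed for use in Xenopus, mammalian, avian and zebrafish systems. It is propagated in E. coli as a high-copy plasmid under ampicillin selection. The record does not list the promoter or other regulatory elements. pCS2-family vectors generally drive expression from a CMV-derived promoter and include an SP6 site that permits in vitro transcription of mRNA for embryo injection. The use of an SP6 sequencing primer here is consistent with that layout, but no feature table is provided to confirm it.

The insert is human SMAD3 (roughly 1.3 kb), cloned by restriction enzyme methods and carrying an N-terminal Flag epitope tag for detection or immunoprecipitation with anti-Flag antibodies. The coding sequence bears an S208A substitution, replacing serine 208 with a non-phosphorylatable alanine. Smad3 is a receptor-regulated transducer of TGF-beta signalling, and serine-to-alanine mutants of this kind are typically used to test whether phosphorylation at a given residue is needed for a particular regulatory event.

The associated publication concerns the targeting of activated Smad2/3 by the ubiquitin ligase Nedd4L to limit TGF-beta signalling. This suggests the construct serves as a phosphorylation-site mutant for comparison with wild-type Flag-Smad3 in assays of Smad3 protein interactions, ubiquitination, turnover or signalling output. The record itself does not spell out the specific role of residue 208.
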