>Addgene plasmid #27115 | pCS2 Flag Smad3 S208A | addgene partial sequence | sequence record 33398 | 27115 with CMV-F
CATGCTGTTTGGGACCGCCATTCTGCCTGGGGACGTCGGAGCAAGCTTGATTTAGGTGACACTATAGAAT
ACAAGCTACTTGTTCTTTTTGCAGGATCCCATCGATTCGAATTCACCATGGACTACAAGGACGACGATGA
CAAGTCGTCCATCCTGCCTTTCACTCCCCCGATCGTGAAGCGCCTGCTGGGCTGGAAGAAGGGCGAGCAG
AACGGGCAGGAGGAGAAATGGTGCGAGAAGGCGGTCAAGAGCCTGGTCAAGAAACTCAAGAAGACGGGGC
AGCTGGACGAGCTGGAGAAGGCCATCACCACGCAGAACGTCAACACCAAGTGCATCACCATCCCCAGGTC
CCTGGATGGCCGGTTGCAGGTGTCCCATCGGAAGGGGCTCCCTCATGTCATCTACTGCCGCCTGTGGCGA
TGGCCAGACCTGCACAGCCACCACGAGCTGCGGGCCATGGAGCTGTGTGAGTTCGCCTTCAATATGAAGA
AGGACGAGGTCTGCGTGAATCCCTACCACTACCAGAGAGTAGAGACACCAGTTCTACCTCCTGTGTTGGT
GCCACGCCACACAGAGATCCCGGCCGAGTTCCCCCCACTGGACGACTACAGCCATTCCATCCCCGAAAAC
ACTAACTTCCCCGCAGGCATCGAGCCCCAGAGCAATATTCCAGAGACCCCACCCCCTGGCTACCTGAGTG
AAGATGGAGAAACCAGTGACCACCAGATGAACCACAGCATGGACGCAGGTTCTCCAAACCTAGCCCCGAA
TCCGATGTCCCCAGCACATAATAACTTGGACCTGCAGCCAGTTACCTACTGCGAGCCGGCCTTCTGGTGC
TCCATCTCCTACTACGAGCTGAACACGCGTCGGGAA
