>Addgene plasmid #27115 | pCS2 Flag Smad3 S208A | addgene partial sequence | sequence record 33399 | 27115 with lac_promoter
AGCGCGCAATTAACCCTCACTAAAGGGAACAAAAGCTGGGTACCGGGCCCAATGCATTGGCGCCGCGGCG
CGCCGCGAATTAAAAAACCTCCCACACCTCCCCCTGAACCTGAAACATAAAATGAATGCAATTGTTGTTG
TTAACTTGTTTATTGCAGCTTATAATGGTTACAAATAAAGCAATAGCATCACAAATTTCACAAATAAAGC
ATTTTTTTCACTGCATTCTAGTTGTGGTTTGTCCAAACTCATCAATGTATCTTATCATGTCTGGATCTAC
GTAATACGACTCACTATAGTTCTAGAGGCTCGAGAGGCCTTGCGGCCGCGGCCAGATTGGCCTGTCGACG
AATTCCTGCAGCCCGATGTCTCTAAGACACACTGGAACAGCGGATGCTTGGGGAGCCCATCTGGGTGAGG
ACCTTGTCAAGCCACTGCAAAGGCCCATTCAGGTGCAGCTCAATCCAGCAGGGGGTACTGGTCACAGTCT
GTCTCCTGTACTCCGCTCCCCAGCCTTTGACGAAGCTCATGCGGATGGTGCACATTCGGGTCAACTGGTA
GACAGCCTCAAAGCCCTGGTTGACCGACTGGGCCAGGAGGGCAGCGAACTCCTGGTTGTTGAAGATCTTC
AGGTTGCATCCTGGTGGGATCTTGCAGACGGTGGCCGGGTGCCAGCCATAGCGCTGGTTACAGTTGGGAG
ACTGGAC
